>Addgene plasmid #211801 | pLV-SFFV-mCherry-WPRE-UbC-MCS | addgene full sequence | sequence record 418105 | Addgene NGS Result
TGATATCGAGCTTGCTACAAGGGACTTTCCGCTGGGGACTTTCCAGGGAGGCGTGGCCTGGGCGGGACTG
GGGAGTGGCGAGCCCTCAGATCCTGCATATAAGCAGCTGCTTTTTGCCTGTACTGGGTCTCTCTGGTTAG
ACCAGATCTGAGCCTGGGAGCTCTCTGGCTAACTAGGGAACCCACTGCTTAAGCCTCAATAAAGCTTGCC
TTGAGTGCTTCAAGTAGTGTGTGCCCGTCTGTTGTGTGACTCTGGTAACTAGAGATCCCTCAGACCCTTT
TAGTCAGTGTGGAAAATCTCTAGCAGTGGCGCCCGAACAGGGACTTGAAAGCGAAAGGGAAACCAGAGGA
GCTCTCTCGACGCAGGACTCGGCTTGCTGAAGCGCGCACGGCAAGAGGCGAGGGGCGGCGACTGGTGAGT
ACGCCAAAAATTTTGACTAGCGGAGGCTAGAAGGAGAGAGATGGGTGCGAGAGCGTCAGTATTAAGCGGG
GGAGAATTAGATCGCGATGGGAAAAAATTCGGTTAAGGCCAGGGGGAAAGAAAAAATATAAATTAAAACA
TATAGTATGGGCAAGCAGGGAGCTAGAACGATTCGCAGTTAATCCTGGCCTGTTAGAAACATCAGAAGGC
TGTAGACAAATACTGGGACAGCTACAACCATCCCTTCAGACAGGATCAGAAGAACTTAGATCATTATATA
ATACAGTAGCAACCCTCTATTGTGTGCATCAAAGGATAGAGATAAAAGACACCAAGGAAGCTTTAGACAA
GATAGAGGAAGAGCAAAACAAAAGTAAGACCACCGCACAGCAAGCGGCCGGCCGCTGATCTTCAGACCTG
GAGGAGGAGATATGAGGGACAATTGGAGAAGTGAATTATATAAATATAAAGTAGTAAAAATTGAACCATT
AGGAGTAGCACCCACCAAGGCAAAGAGAAGAGTGGTGCAGAGAGAAAAAAGAGCAGTGGGAATAGGAGCT
TTGTTCCTTGGGTTCTTGGGAGCAGCAGGAAGCACTATGGGCGCAGCGTCAATGACGCTGACGGTACAGG
CCAGACAATTATTGTCTGGTATAGTGCAGCAGCAGAACAATTTGCTGAGGGCTATTGAGGCGCAACAGCA
TCTGTTGCAACTCACAGTCTGGGGCATCAAGCAGCTCCAGGCAAGAATCCTGGCTGTGGAAAGATACCTA
AAGGATCAACAGCTCCTGGGGATTTGGGGTTGCTCTGGAAAACTCATTTGCACCACTGCTGTGCCTTGGA
ATGCTAGTTGGAGTAATAAATCTCTGGAACAGATTTGGAATCACACGACCTGGATGGAGTGGGACAGAGA
AATTAACAATTACACAAGCTTAATACACTCCTTAATTGAAGAATCGCAAAACCAGCAAGAAAAGAATGAA
CAAGAATTATTGGAATTAGATAAATGGGCAAGTTTGTGGAATTGGTTTAACATAACAAATTGGCTGTGGT
ATATAAAATTATTCATAATGATAGTAGGAGGCTTGGTAGGTTTAAGAATAGTTTTTGCTGTACTTTCTAT
AGTGAATAGAGTTAGGCAGGGATATTCACCATTATCGTTTCAGACCCACCTCCCAACCCCGAGGGGACCC
GACAGGCCCGAAGGAATAGAAGAAGAAGGTGGAGAGAGAGACAGAGACAGATCCATTCGATTAGTGAACG
GATCTCGACGGTATCGCCAAATGGCAGTATTCATCCACAATTTTAAAAGAAAAGGGGGGATTGGGGGGTA
CAGTGCAGGGGAAAGAATAGTAGACATAATAGCAACAGACATACAAACTAAAGAATTACAAAAACAAATT
ACAAAAATTCAAAATTTTCGGGTTTATTACAGGGACAGCAGAGATCCAGTTTGGATCGATAAGCTTGATA
TCGAATTCCTGCAGCCCCGATAAAATAAAAGATTTTATTTAGTCTCCAGAAAAAGGGGGGAATGAAAGAC
CCCACCTGTAGGTTTGGCAAGCTAGCTGCAGTAACGCCATTTTGCAAGGCATGGAAAAATACCAAACCAA
GAATAGAGAAGTTCAGATCAAGGGCGGGTACATGAAAATAGCTAACGTTGGGCCAAACAGGATATCTGCG
GTGAGCAGTTTCGGCCCCGGCCCGGGGCCAAGAACAGATGGTCACCGCAGTTTCGGCCCCGGCCCGAGGC
CAAGAACAGATGGTCCCCAGATATGGCCCAACCCTCAGCAGTTTCTTAAGACCCATCAGATGTTTCCAGG
CTCCCCCAAGGACCTGAAATGACCCTGCGCCTTATTTGAATTAACCAATCAGCCTGCTTCTCGCTTCTGT
TCGCGCGCTTCTGCTTCCCGAGCTCTATAAAAGAGCTCACAACCCCTCACTCGGCGCGCCAGTCCTCCGA
CAGACTGAGTCGCCCGGGGGGATCCACCGGTCGCCACCATGGTGAGCAAGGGCGAGGAGGATAACATGGC
CATCATCAAGGAGTTCATGCGCTTCAAGGTGCACATGGAGGGCTCCGTGAACGGCCACGAGTTCGAGATC
GAGGGCGAGGGCGAGGGCCGCCCCTACGAGGGCACCCAGACCGCCAAGCTGAAGGTGACCAAGGGTGGCC
CCCTGCCCTTCGCCTGGGACATCCTGTCCCCTCAGTTCATGTACGGCTCCAAGGCCTACGTGAAGCACCC
CGCCGACATCCCCGACTACTTGAAGCTGTCCTTCCCCGAGGGCTTCAAGTGGGAGCGCGTGATGAACTTC
GAGGACGGCGGCGTGGTGACCGTGACCCAGGACTCCTCCCTGCAGGACGGCGAGTTCATCTACAAGGTGA
AGCTGCGCGGCACCAACTTCCCCTCCGACGGCCCCGTAATGCAGAAGAAGACCATGGGCTGGGAGGCCTC
CTCCGAGCGGATGTACCCCGAGGACGGCGCCCTGAAGGGCGAGATCAAGCAGAGGCTGAAGCTGAAGGAC
GGCGGCCACTACGACGCTGAGGTCAAGACCACCTACAAGGCCAAGAAGCCCGTGCAGCTGCCCGGCGCCT
ACAACGTCAACATCAAGTTGGACATCACCTCCCACAACGAGGACTACACCATCGTGGAACAGTACGAACG
CGCCGAGGGCCGCCACTCCACCGGCGGCATGGACGAGCTGTACAAGTAAAGCGGCCGCGACTCTAGAGTC
GACCTGCAGGCATGCAAGCTTGATATCAAGCTTATCGATAATCAACCTCTGGATTACAAAATTTGTGAAA
GATTGACTGGTATTCTTAACTATGTTGCTCCTTTTACGCTATGTGGATACGCTGCTTTAATGCCTTTGTA
TCATGCTATTGCTTCCCGTATGGCTTTCATTTTCTCCTCCTTGTATAAATCCTGGTTGCTGTCTCTTTAT
GAGGAGTTGTGGCCCGTTGTCAGGCAACGTGGCGTGGTGTGCACTGTGTTTGCTGACGCAACCCCCACTG
GTTGGGGCATTGCCACCACCTGTCAGCTCCTTTCCGGGACTTTCGCTTTCCCCCTCCCTATTGCCACGGC
GGAACTCATCGCCGCCTGCCTTGCCCGCTGCTGGACAGGGGCTCGGCTGTTGGGCACTGACAATTCCGTG
GTGTTGTCGGGGAAATCATCGTCCTTTCCTTGGCTGCTCGCCTGTGTTGCCACCTGGATTCTGCGCGGGA
CGTCCTTCTGCTACGTCCCTTCGGCCCTCAATCCAGCGGACCTTCCTTCCCGCGGGCGCCCCCCTCCTCA
CGGCGAGCGCTGCCACGTCAGACGAAGGGCGCAGCGAGCGTCCTGATCCTTCCGCCCGGACGCTCAGGAC
AGCGGCCCGCTGCTCATAAGACTCGGCCTTAGAACCCCAGTATCAGCAGAAGGACATTTTAGGACGGGAC
TTGGGTGACTCTAGGGCACTGGTTTTCTTTCCAGAGAGCGGAACAGGCGAGGAAAAGTAGTCCCTTCTCG
GCGATTCTGCGGAGGGATCTCCGTGGGGCGGTGAACGCCGATGATTATATAAGGACGCGCCGGGTGTGGC
ACAGCTAGTTCCGTCGCAGCCGGGATTTGGGTCGCGGTTCTTGTTTGTGGATCGCTGTGATCGTCACTTG
GTGAGTAGCGGGCTGCTGGGCTGGCCGGGGCTTTCGTGGCCGCCGGGCCGCTCGGTGGGACGGAAGCGTG
TGGAGAGACCGCCAAGGGCTGTAGTCTGGGTCCGCGAGCAAGGTTGCCCTGAACTGGGGGTTGGGGGGAG
CGCAGCAAAATGGCGGCTGTTCCCGAGTCTTGAATGGAAGACGCTTGTGAGGCGGGCTGTGAGGTCGTTG
AAACAAGGTGGGGGGCATGGTGGGCGGCAAGAACCCAAGGTCTTGAGGCCTTCGCTAATGCGGGAAAGCT
CTTATTCGGGTGAGATGGGCTGGGGCACCATCTGGGGACCCTGACGTGAAGTTTGTCACTGACTGGAGAA
CTCGGTTTGTCGTCTGTTGCGGGGGCGGCAGTTATGGCGGTGCCGTTGGGCAGTGCACCCGTACCTTTGG
GAGCGCGCGCCCTCGTCGTGTCGTGACGTCACCCGTTCTGTTGGCTTATAATGCAGGGTGGGGCCACCTG
CCGGTAGGTGTGCGGTAGGCTTTTCTCCGTCGCAGGACGCAGGGTTCGGGCCTAGGGTAGGCTCTCCTGA
ATCGACAGGCGCCGGACCTCTGGTGAGGGGAGGGATAAGTGAGGCGTCAGTTTCTTTGGTCGGTTTTATG
TACCTATCTTCTTAAGTAGCTGAAGCTCCGGTTTTGAACTATGCGCTCGGGGTTGGCGAGTGTGTTTTGT
GAAGTTTTTTAGGCACCTTTTGAAATGTAATCATTTGGGTCAATATGTAATTTTCAGTGTTAGACTAGTA
AATTGTCCGCTAAATTCTGGCCGTTTTTGGCTTTTTTGTTAGACGAAGCTTGGTACCGAGCTCGGATCAA
TTCTTCGAAATCGTGGCCAGTTTAAACCCAACAACCTACTGGCGGACCGCTCGAGGGAATTAATTCGAGC
TCGGTACCTTTAAGACCAATGACTTACAAGGCAGCTGTAGATCTTAGCCACTTTTTAAAAGAAAAGGGGG
GACTGGAAGGGCTAATTCACTCCCAACGAAGACAAGATCTGCTTTTTGCTTGTACTGGGTCTCTCTGGTT
AGACCAGATCTGAGCCTGGGAGCTCTCTGGCTAACTAGGGAACCCACTGCTTAAGCCTCAATAAAGCTTG
CCTTGAGTGCTTCAAGTAGTGTGTGCCCGTCTGTTGTGTGACTCTGGTAACTAGAGATCCCTCAGACCCT
TTTAGTCAGTGTGGAAAATCTCTAGCAGCATCTAGAATTAATTCCGTGTATTCTATAGTGTCACCTAAAT
CGTATGTGTATGATACATAAGGTTATGTATTAATTGTAGCCGCGTTCTAACGACAATATGTACAAGCCTA
ATTGTGTAGCATCTGGCTTACTGAAGCAGACCCTATCATCTCTCTCGTAAACTGCCGTCAGAGTCGGTTT
GGTTGGACGAACCTTCTGAGTTTCTGGTAACGCCGTCCCGCACCCGGAAATGGTCAGCGAACCAATCAGC
AGGGTCATCGCTAGCCAGATCCTCTACGCCGGACGCATCGTGGCCGGCATCACCGGCGCCACAGGTGCGG
TTGCTGGCGCCTATATCGCCGACATCACCGATGGGGAAGATCGGGCTCGCCACTTCGGGCTCATGAGCGC
TTGTTTCGGCGTGGGTATGGTGGCAGGCCCCGTGGCCGGGGGACTGTTGGGCGCCATCTCCTTGCATGCA
CCATTCCTTGCGGCGGCGGTGCTCAACGGCCTCAACCTACTACTGGGCTGCTTCCTAATGCAGGAGTCGC
ATAAGGGAGAGCGTCGAATGGTGCACTCTCAGTACAATCTGCTCTGATGCCGCATAGTTAAGCCAGCCCC
GACACCCGCCAACACCCGCTGACGCGCCCTGACGGGCTTGTCTGCTCCCGGCATCCGCTTACAGACAAGC
TGTGACCGTCTCCGGGAGCTGCATGTGTCAGAGGTTTTCACCGTCATCACCGAAACGCGCGAGACGAAAG
GGCCTCGTGATACGCCTATTTTTATAGGTTAATGTCATGATAATAATGGTTTCTTAGACGTCAGGTGGCA
CTTTTCGGGGAAATGTGCGCGGAACCCCTATTTGTTTATTTTTCTAAATACATTCAAATATGTATCCGCT
CATGAGACAATAACCCTGATAAATGCTTCAATAATATTGAAAAAGGAAGAGTATGAGTATTCAACATTTC
CGTGTCGCCCTTATTCCCTTTTTTGCGGCATTTTGCCTTCCTGTTTTTGCTCACCCAGAAACGCTGGTGA
AAGTAAAAGATGCTGAAGATCAGTTGGGTGCACGAGTGGGTTACATCGAACTGGATCTCAACAGCGGTAA
GATCCTTGAGAGTTTTCGCCCCGAAGAACGTTTTCCAATGATGAGCACTTTTAAAGTTCTGCTATGTGGC
GCGGTATTATCCCGTATTGACGCCGGGCAAGAGCAACTCGGTCGCCGCATACACTATTCTCAGAATGACT
TGGTTGAGTACTCACCAGTCACAGAAAAGCATCTTACGGATGGCATGACAGTAAGAGAATTATGCAGTGC
TGCCATAACCATGAGTGATAACACTGCGGCCAACTTACTTCTGACAACGATCGGAGGACCGAAGGAGCTA
ACCGCTTTTTTGCACAACATGGGGGATCATGTAACTCGCCTTGATCGTTGGGAACCGGAGCTGAATGAAG
CCATACCAAACGACGAGCGTGACACCACGATGCCTGTAGCAATGGCAACAACGTTGCGCAAACTATTAAC
TGGCGAACTACTTACTCTAGCTTCCCGGCAACAATTAATAGACTGGATGGAGGCGGATAAAGTTGCAGGA
CCACTTCTGCGCTCGGCCCTTCCGGCTGGCTGGTTTATTGCTGATAAATCTGGAGCCGGTGAGCGTGGGT
CTCGCGGTATCATTGCAGCACTGGGGCCAGATGGTAAGCCCTCCCGTATCGTAGTTATCTACACGACGGG
GAGTCAGGCAACTATGGATGAACGAAATAGACAGATCGCTGAGATAGGTGCCTCACTGATTAAGCATTGG
TAACTGTCAGACCAAGTTTACTCATATATACTTTAGATTGATTTAAAACTTCATTTTTAATTTAAAAGGA
TCTAGGTGAAGATCCTTTTTGATAATCTCATGACCAAAATCCCTTAACGTGAGTTTTCGTTCCACTGAGC
GTCAGACCCCGTAGAAAAGATCAAAGGATCTTCTTGAGATCCTTTTTTTCTGCGCGTAATCTGCTGCTTG
CAAACAAAAAAACCACCGCTACCAGCGGTGGTTTGTTTGCCGGATCAAGAGCTACCAACTCTTTTTCCGA
AGGTAACTGGCTTCAGCAGAGCGCAGATACCAAATACTGTTCTTCTAGTGTAGCCGTAGTTAGGCCACCA
CTTCAAGAACTCTGTAGCACCGCCTACATACCTCGCTCTGCTAATCCTGTTACCAGTGGCTGCTGCCAGT
GGCGATAAGTCGTGTCTTACCGGGTTGGACTCAAGACGATAGTTACCGGATAAGGCGCAGCGGTCGGGCT
GAACGGGGGGTTCGTGCACACAGCCCAGCTTGGAGCGAACGACCTACACCGAACTGAGATACCTACAGCG
TGAGCTATGAGAAAGCGCCACGCTTCCCGAAGGGAGAAAGGCGGACAGGTATCCGGTAAGCGGCAGGGTC
GGAACAGGAGAGCGCACGAGGGAGCTTCCAGGGGGAAACGCCTGGTATCTTTATAGTCCTGTCGGGTTTC
GCCACCTCTGACTTGAGCGTCGATTTTTGTGATGCTCGTCAGGGGGGCGGAGCCTATGGAAAAACGCCAG
CAACGCGGCCTTTTTACGGTTCCTGGCCTTTTGCTGGCCTTTTGCTCACATGTTCTTTCCTGCGTTATCC
CCTGATTCTGTGGATAACCGTATTACCGCCTTTGAGTGAGCTGATACCGCTCGCCGCAGCCGAACGACCG
AGCGCAGCGAGTCAGTGAGCGAGGAAGCGGAAGAGCGCCCAATACGCAAACCGCCTCTCCCCGCGCGTTG
GCCGATTCATTAATGCAGCTGTGGAATGTGTGTCAGTTAGGGTGTGGAAAGTCCCCAGGCTCCCCAGCAG
GCAGAAGTATGCAAAGCATGCATCTCAATTAGTCAGCAACCAGGTGTGGAAAGTCCCCAGGCTCCCCAGC
AGGCAGAAGTATGCAAAGCATGCATCTCAATTAGTCAGCAACCATAGTCCCGCCCCTAACTCCGCCCATC
CCGCCCCTAACTCCGCCCAGTTCCGCCCATTCTCCGCCCCATGGCTGACTAATTTTTTTTATTTATGCAG
AGGCCGAGGCCGCCTCGGCCTCTGAGCTATTCCAGAAGTAGTGAGGAGGCTTTTTTGGAGGCCTAGGCTT
TTGCAAAAAGCTTGGACACAAGACAGGCTTGCGAGATATGTTTGAGAATACCACTTTATCCCGCGTCAGG
GAGAGGCAGTGCGTAAAAAGACGCGGACTCATGTGAAATACTGGTTTTTAGTGCGCCAGATCTCTATAAT
CTCGCGCAACCTATTTTCCCCTCGAACACTTTTTAAGCCGTAGATAAACAGGCTGGGACACTTCACATGA
GCGAAAAATACATCGTCACCTGGGACATGTTGCAGATCCATGCACGTAAACTCGCAAGCCGACTGATGCC
TTCTGAACAATGGAAAGGCATTATTGCCGTAAGCCGTGGCGGTCTGTACCGGGTGCGTTACTGGCGCGTG
AACTGGGTATTCGTCATGTCGATACCGTTTGTATTTCCAGCTACGATCACGACAACCAGCGCGAGCTTAA
AGTGCTGAAACGCGCAGAAGGCGATGGCGAAGGCTTCATCGTTATTGATGACCTGGTGGATACCGGTGGT
ACTGCGGTTGCGATTCGTGAAATGTATCCAAAAGCGCACTTTGTCACCATCTTCGCAAAACCGGCTGGTC
GTCCGCTGGTTGATGACTATGTTGTTGATATCCCGCAAGATACCTGGATTGAACAGCCGTGGGATATGGG
CGTCGTATTCGTCCCGCCAATCTCCGGTCGCTAATCTTTTCAACGCCTGGCACTGCCGGGCGTTGTTCTT
TTTAACTTCAGGCGGGTTACAATAGTTTCCAGTAAGTATTCTGGAGGCTGCATCCATGACACAGGCAAAC
CTGAGCGAAACCCTGTTCAAACCCCGCTTTAAACATCCTGAAACCTCGACGCTAGTCCGCCGCTTTAATC
ACGGCGCACAACCGCCTGTGCAGTCGGCCCTTGATGGTAAAACCATCCCTCACTGGTATCGCATGATTAA
CCGTCTGATGTGGATCTGGCGCGGCATTGACCCACGCGAAATCCTCGACGTCCAGGCACGTATTGTGATG
AGCGATGCCGAACGTACCGACGATGATTTATACGATACGGTGATTGGCTACCGTGGCGGCAACTGGATTT
ATGAGTGGGCCCCGGATCTTTGTGAAGGAACCTTACTTCTGTGGTGTGACATAATTGGACAAACTACCTA
CAGAGATTTAAAGCTCTAAGGTAAATATAAAATTTTTAAGTGTATAATGTGTTAAACTACTGATTCTAAT
TGTTTGTGTATTTTAGATTCCAACCTATGGAACTGATGAATGGGAGCAGTGGTGGAATGCCTTTAATGAG
GAAAACCTGTTTTGCTCAGAAGAAATGCCATCTAGTGATGATGAGGCTACTGCTGACTCTCAACATTCTA
CTCCTCCAAAAAAGAAGAGAAAGGTAGAAGACCCCAAGGACTTTCCTTCAGAATTGCTAAGTTTTTTGAG
TCATGCTGTGTTTAGTAATAGAACTCTTGCTTGCTTTGCTATTTACACCACAAAGGAAAAAGCTGCACTG
CTATACAAGAAAATTATGGAAAAATATTCTGTAACCTTTATAAGTAGGCATAACAGTTATAATCATAACA
TACTGTTTTTTCTTACTCCACACAGGCATAGAGTGTCTGCTATTAATAACTATGCTCAAAAATTGTGTAC
CTTTAGCTTTTTAATTTGTAAAGGGGTTAATAAGGAATATTTGATGTATAGTGCCTTGACTAGAGATCAT
AATCAGCCATACCACATTTGTAGAGGTTTTACTTGCTTTAAAAAACCTCCCACACCTCCCCCTGAACCTG
AAACATAAAATGAATGCAATTGTTGTTGTTAACTTGTTTATTGCAGCTTATAATGGTTACAAATAAAGCA
ATAGCATCACAAATTTCACAAATAAAGCATTTTTTTCACTGCATTCTAGTTGTGGTTTGTCCAAACTCAT
CAATGTATCTTATCATGTCTGGATCAACTGGATAACTCAAGCTAACCAAAATCATCCCAAACTTCCCACC
CCATACCCTATTACCACTGCCAATTACCTGTGGTTTCATTTACTCTAAACCTGTGATTCCTCTGAATTAT
TTTCATTTTAAAGAAATTGTATTTGTTAAATATGTACTACAAACTTAGTAGTTGGAAGGGCTAATTCACT
CCCAAAGAAGACAAGATATCCTTGATCTGTGGATCTACCACACACAAGGCTACTTCCCTGATTAGCAGAA
CTACACACCAGGGCCAGGGGTCAGATATCCACTGACCTTTGGATGGTGCTACAAGCTAGTACCAGTTGAG
CCAGATAAGGTAGAAGAGGCCAATAAAGGAGAGAACACCAGCTTGTTACACCCTGTGAGCCTGCATGGGA
TGGATGACCCGGAGAGAGAAGTGTTAGAGTGGAGGTTTGACAGCCGCCTAGCATTTCATCACGTGGCCCG
AGAGCTGCATCCGGAGTACTTCAAGAACTGC
Features (pLannotate 1.2.2; 33 found; start..end, strand, type, name):
     48..305     +  LTR            5' LTR (truncated): truncated 5' long terminal repeat (LTR) from HIV-1
    352..477     +  misc_feature   HIV-1 Ψ: packaging signal of human immunodeficiency virus type 1
    461..799     +  CDS            HIV-1 gag (fragment): gag protein from human immunodeficiency virus 1; gag
    974..1207    +  misc_feature   RRE: The Rev response element (RRE) of HIV-1 allows for Rev-dependent mRNA export from the nucleus to the cytoplasm.
   1584..1684    +  CDS            Rev (fragment): human immunodeficiency virus 1 (HIV-1) Rev protein; rev; enhances nuclear export of unspliced and incompletely spliced viral mRNAs
   1721..1838    +  misc_feature   cPPT/CTS: central polypurine tract and central termination sequence of HIV-1
   1875..1907    -  misc_feature   MCS (fragment): pBluescript multiple cloning site
   1991..2398    +  promoter       SFFV promoter: spleen focus-forming virus long terminal repeat (LTR) promoter
   2419..3126    +  CDS            mCherry: mCherry is a basic (constitutively fluorescent) red fluorescent protein published in 2004, derived from Discosoma sp.. It is reported to be a very rapidly-maturing monomer with low acid sensitivity.
   3141..3171    +  misc_feature   MCS (fragment): pUC18/19 multiple cloning site
   3172..3190    +  misc_feature   MCS (fragment): pBluescript multiple cloning site
   3190..3695    +  misc_feature   WPRE (fragment): woodchuck hepatitis virus posttranscriptional regulatory element
   3688..4874    +  promoter       UbC promoter: human ubiquitin C promoter
   4974..5042    +  CDS            nef (fragment): NEF_HV1Z2 - Experimental evidence at protein level: Swiss-Prot protein existence level 1. Extracellular Nef protein targets CD4(+) T-lymphocytes for apoptosis by interacting with CXCR4 surface receptors. From Human immunodeficiency virus type 1 group M subtype D (isolate Z2/CDC-Z34) (HIV-1).
   5044..5277    +  LTR            3' LTR (ΔU3): self-inactivating 3' long terminal repeat (LTR) from HIV-1
   5302..5320    -  promoter       SP6 promoter: promoter for bacteriophage SP6 RNA polymerase
   5548..5827    +  CDS            TcR (fragment): tetracycline efflux protein; tet; confers resistance to tetracycline
   5828..5876    -  misc_feature   bom (fragment): basis of mobility region from pBR322
   5978..6013    -  CDS            rop (fragment): Rop protein, which maintains plasmids at low copy number; rop
   6108..6212    +  promoter       AmpR promoter: bla
   6213..7073    +  CDS            AmpR: β-lactamase; bla; confers resistance to ampicillin, carbenicillin, and related antibiotics
   7244..7832    +  rep_origin     ori: high-copy-number ColE1/pMB1/pBR322/pUC origin of replication
   8015..8071    +  CDS            lacI (fragment): lac repressor; lacI; The lac repressor binds to the lac operator to inhibit transcription in E. coli. This inhibition can be relieved by adding lactose or isopropyl-β-D-thiogalactopyranoside (IPTG).
   8078..8407    +  promoter       SV40 promoter: SV40 enhancer and early promoter
   8607..8726    +  CDS            gpt (fragment): XGPT_ECOLI - Also known as gpp, gxu. Experimental evidence at protein level: Swiss-Prot protein existence level 1. Purine salvage pathway enzyme that catalyzes the transfer of the ribosyl-5-phosphate group from 5-phospho-alpha-D-ribose 1- diphosphate (PRPP) to the N9 position of the 6-oxopurines guanine and xanthine to form the corresponding ribonucleotides GMP (guanosine 5'- monophosphate) and XMP (xanthosine 5'-monophosphate), with the release of PPi. To a lesser extent, also acts on hypoxanthine (PubMed:9100006, PubMed:3886014). Does not ribophosphorylate adenine (PubMed:3886014). From Esch
   8726..9061    +  CDS            gpt (fragment): XGPT_ECOLI - Also known as gpp, gxu. Experimental evidence at protein level: Swiss-Prot protein existence level 1. Purine salvage pathway enzyme that catalyzes the transfer of the ribosyl-5-phosphate group from 5-phospho-alpha-D-ribose 1- diphosphate (PRPP) to the N9 position of the 6-oxopurines guanine and xanthine to form the corresponding ribonucleotides GMP (guanosine 5'- monophosphate) and XMP (xanthosine 5'-monophosphate), with the release of PPi. To a lesser extent, also acts on hypoxanthine (PubMed:9100006, PubMed:3886014). Does not ribophosphorylate adenine (PubMed:3886014). From Esch
   9156..9461    +  CDS            frsA (fragment): FRSA_ECOLI - Also known as yafA. Experimental evidence at protein level: Swiss-Prot protein existence level 1. Catalyzes the hydrolysis of esters (PubMed:15808744). Displays esterase activity toward pNP-butyrate (PubMed:15808744). May stimulate mixed-acid fermentation by acting as a fermentation/respiration switch that down-regulates respiration and up- regulates fermentation rates (PubMed:15169777). From Escherichia coli (strain K12).
   9465..9539    +  CDS            small t antigen (fragment): SV40 (simian virus 40) small t antigen
   9541..9606    +  intron         small t intron: SV40 (simian virus 40) small t antigen intron
   9736..9756    +  CDS            SV40 NLS: nuclear localization signal of SV40 (simian virus 40) large T antigen
  10075..10158   +  CDS            large T antigen (fragment): large T antigen from SV40 (simian virus 40)
  10181..10315   +  polyA_signal   SV40 poly(A) signal: SV40 polyadenylation signal
  10483..10811   +  LTR            3' LTR (fragment): 3' long terminal repeat (LTR) from HIV-1
