[The description below was written by a language model from this plasmid's Addgene catalogue record and pLannotate feature annotations shown in this document.]
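Description:
pLV-SFFV-mCherry-WPRE-UbC-MCS is a self-inactivating HIV-1-based lentiviral transfer plasmid built on the pHRsinUbEm backbone, intended for mammalian expression after packaging into lentiviral particles. In bacteria it is maintained through a high-copy ColE1/pUC-type origin and selected with ampicillin via the β-lactamase gene. The sequenced record is about 10.8 kb. Outside the viral cassette, the backbone carries remnants typical of older pHR-type vectors: an SV40 promoter followed by gpt fragments, SV40 small t/large T fragments and an SV40 poly(A) signal, plus short pBR322-derived tet, bom and rop fragments. These appear to be legacy sequences rather than part of the payload.

The viral region begins with HIV-1 LTR sequence. The annotation splits this into a fragment at the end of the record and a truncated 5' LTR at its start, consistent with one LTR spanning the circular junction. It is followed by the Ψ packaging signal with a partial gag sequence, the Rev response element for Rev-dependent nuclear export of the genomic RNA, and the cPPT/CTS, which aids nuclear import and transduction. Two expression units follow. The SFFV LTR promoter drives the red fluorescent protein mCherry, followed by a WPRE (annotated as a fragment), which enhances transcript stability and expression. The catalogue lists an unusual species for mCherry, whereas the feature annotation gives the conventional Discosoma origin. Downstream, the human ubiquitin C promoter precedes a synthetic multiple cloning site. The feature table does not annotate this site separately, but it would lie in the short interval before the ΔU3 3' LTR. The design lets a gene of interest be inserted under UbC control while mCherry independently marks transduced cells.
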