Addgene plasmid #211801: pLV-SFFV-mCherry-WPRE-UbC-MCS
Purpose: Lentiviral vector plasmid expressing mCherry under the spleen focus-forming virus (SFFV) promoter and containing a multiple cloning site (MCS) under the Ubiquitin C (UbC) promoter
Depositing lab: Richard Eva & Bart Nieuwenhuis. Depositing organization: University of Cambridge.
Backbone
  Vector backbone: pHRsinUbEm
  Vector type: Mammalian Expression, Lentiviral
Growth in bacteria
  Bacterial resistance: Ampicillin, 100 μg/mL
  Growth temperature: 37°C
  Growth strain: NEB Stable
  Copy number: High Copy
Gene/Insert 1
  Gene/Insert name: mCherry
  Species: A. marginale
  Insert size (bp): 711
  Promoter: SFFV
  Cloning method: Unknown
  Sequencing primers: 5′ n/a
Gene/Insert 2
  Gene/Insert name: multiple cloning site
  Species: Synthetic
  Promoter: UbC
  Cloning method: Unknown
  Sequencing primers: 5′ n/a
Resource information
  A portion of this plasmid was derived from a plasmid made by: VectorBuilder
Terms and licenses: Academic/Nonprofit Terms; Industry Terms: Not Available to Industry
How to cite: pLV-SFFV-mCherry-WPRE-UbC-MCS was a gift from Richard Eva & Bart Nieuwenhuis (Addgene plasmid # 211801 ; http://n2t.net/addgene:211801 ; RRID:Addgene_211801)
